Addgene plasmid #187857: pAAV.CMV.PI-si-CS
Purpose: a human siRNA-expressing plasmid targeting CS
Depositing lab: Yan Zeng. Depositing organization: Nanjing Agricultural University.
Backbone
  Vector backbone: pAAV.CMV.PI
  Vector type: AAV
Growth in bacteria
  Bacterial resistance: Ampicillin, 100 μg/mL
  Growth temperature: 37°C
  Growth strain: NEB Stable
  Copy number: High Copy
Gene/Insert
  Gene/Insert name: si-CS
  gRNA/shRNA sequence: AGAGUUUGCUCUGGAAACAUCC
  Species: H. sapiens (human)
  Entrez Gene: CS
  Cloning method: Restriction Enzyme; 5′ cloning site unknown (unknown if destroyed)
Terms and licenses: Academic/Nonprofit Terms; Industry Terms: Not Available to Industry
How to cite: pAAV.CMV.PI-si-CS was a gift from Yan Zeng (Addgene plasmid # 187857 ; http://n2t.net/addgene:187857 ; RRID:Addgene_187857)
