[The description below was written by a language model from this plasmid's Addgene catalogue record and pLannotate feature annotations shown in this document.]
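Description:
pAAV.CMV.PI-si-CS is an adeno-associated virus transfer plasmid built on the pAAV.CMV.PI backbone and designed to express a small interfering RNA against human CS (the Entrez gene symbol for citrate synthase). It is propagated in E. coli as a high-copy plasmid through a ColE1/pUC-type origin and selected with ampicillin via the β-lactamase gene. An f1 phage origin and remnants of the lac region (lac promoter and operator, CAP site, lacZα and lacI fragments) are carried over from the cloning backbone. The recommended recombination-deficient host strain is consistent with the need to keep the repetitive viral terminal repeats stable.

The expression cassette lies between two AAV2 inverted terminal repeats, annotated as fragments, which provide the cis signals for replication and packaging of the intervening DNA into AAV particles when rep, cap and helper functions are supplied in trans. Within them, the CMV immediate-early enhancer and promoter drive an EGFP coding sequence, followed by a partial WPRE that enhances transcript stability and expression, and a bovine growth hormone polyadenylation signal. The siRNA-encoding insert itself is not annotated in the feature table, and the record gives the cloning sites as unknown. An unannotated gap of roughly 190 nt between the CMV promoter and EGFP may hold the intron implied by "PI" in the backbone name and possibly the si-CS element, but the record does not confirm this.

The construct appears suited to knocking down CS in human cells, either by direct transfection or after AAV packaging, with EGFP marking the cells that received it.
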