Features (pLannotate 1.2.2; 16 found; start..end, strand, type, name):
     20..50      +  promoter       lac promoter: promoter for the E. coli lac operon
     58..74      +  protein_bind   lac operator: The lac repressor binds to the lac operator to inhibit transcription in E. coli. This inhibition can be relieved by adding lactose or isopropyl-β-D-thiogalactopyranoside (IPTG). lac repressor encoded by lacI
    135..265     -  repeat_region  AAV2 ITR (fragment): inverted terminal repeat of adeno-associated virus serotype 2 inverted
    406..709     +  enhancer       CMV enhancer: human cytomegalovirus immediate early enhancer
    710..913     +  promoter       CMV promoter: human cytomegalovirus (CMV) immediate early promoter
   1106..1825    +  CDS            EGFP: the original enhanced GFP (Yang et al., 1996) mammalian codon-optimized
   1839..2380    +  misc_feature   WPRE (fragment): woodchuck hepatitis virus posttranscriptional regulatory element
   2394..2601    +  polyA_signal   bGH poly(A) signal: bovine growth hormone polyadenylation signal
   2689..2819    +  repeat_region  AAV2 ITR (fragment): inverted terminal repeat of adeno-associated virus serotype 2 inverted
   2833..2990    +  CDS            lacZα (fragment): LacZα fragment of β-galactosidase; lacZ fragment
   2995..3423    +  rep_origin     f1 ori (sequence partly withheld): f1 bacteriophage origin of replication; arrow indicates direction of (+) strand synthesis
   3476..3580    +  promoter       AmpR promoter: bla
   3581..4441    +  CDS            AmpR: β-lactamase; bla; confers resistance to ampicillin, carbenicillin, and related antibiotics
   4612..5200    +  rep_origin     ori: high-copy-number ColE1/pMB1/pBR322/pUC origin of replication
   5383..5475    +  CDS            lacI (fragment): lac repressor; lacI; The lac repressor binds to the lac operator to inhibit transcription in E. coli. This inhibition can be relieved by adding lactose or isopropyl-β-D-thiogalactopyranoside (IPTG).
   5488..5       +  protein_bind   CAP binding site (across the origin): CAP binding activates transcription in the presence of cAMP. E. coli catabolite activator protein
>Addgene plasmid #187857 | pAAV.CMV.PI-si-CS | addgene full sequence | sequence record 370021 | Addgene NGS Result
CTCATTAGGCACCCCAGRCTTTACACTTTATGCTTCCGGCTCGTATGTTGTGTGGAATTGTGAGCGGATA
ACAATTTCACACAGGAAACAGCTATGACCATGATTACGCCAGATTTAATTAAGGCCTTAATTAGGCTGCG
CGCTCGCTCGCTCACTGAGGCCGCCCGGGCAAAGCCCGGGCGTCGGGCGACCTTTGGTCGCCCGGCCTCA
GTGAGCGAGCGAGCGCGCAGAGAGGGAGTGGCCAACTCCATCACTAGGGGTTCCTTGTAGTTAATGATTA
ACCCGCCATGCTACTTATCTACGTAGCCATGCTCTAGGAAGATCGGAATTCGCCCTTAAGCTAGCTAGTT
ATTAATAGTAATCAATTACGGGGTCATTAGTTCATAGCCCATATATGGAGTTCCGCGTTACATAACTTAC
GGTAAATGGCCCGCCTGGCTGACCGCCCAACGACCCCCGCCCATTGACGTCAATAATGACGTATGTTCCC
ATAGTAACGCCAATAGGGACTTTCCATTGACGTCAATGGGTGGAGTATTTACGGTAAACTGCCCACTTGG
CAGTACATCAAGTGTATCATATGCCAAGTACGCCCCCTATTGACGTCAATGACGGTAAATGGCCCGCCTG
GCATTATGCCCAGTACATGACCTTATGGGACTTTCCTACTTGGCAGTACATCTACGTATTAGTCATCGCT
ATTACCATGGTGATGCGGTTTTGGCAGTACATCAATGGGCGTGGATAGCGGTTTGACTCACGGGGATTTC
CAAGTCTCCACCCCATTGACGTCAATGGGAGTTTGTTTTGGCACCAAAATCAACGGGACTTTCCAAAATG
TCGTAACAACTCCGCCCCATTGACGCAAATGGGCGGTAGGCGTGTACGGTGGGAGGTCTATATAAGCAGA
GCTGGTTTAGTGAACCGTCAGATCCTGCAGCATGGGTTAACGGATCCATCGATTCTAGAGGTACCGCTAG
CCTCGAGGCGACAGAGTTTGCTCTGGAAACATCCGTGAAGCCACAGAGGATGTTTCCAGAGCAGACTCTG
CTGCCTCGAGTGACCTTCAGACCTTGGCACTGGAGGTGGCCCGGCAGCGGCCGCCATGGTGAGCAAGGGC
GAGGAGCTGTTCACCGGGGTGGTGCCCATCCTGGTCGAGCTGGACGGCGACGTAAACGGCCACAAGTTCA
GCGTGTCCGGCGAGGGCGAGGGCGATGCCACCTACGGCAAGCTGACCCTGAAGTTCATCTGCACCACCGG
CAAGCTGCCCGTGCCCTGGCCCACCCTCGTGACCACCCTGACCTACGGCGTGCAGTGCTTCAGCCGCTAC
CCCGACCACATGAAGCAGCACGACTTCTTCAAGTCCGCCATGCCCGAAGGCTACGTCCAGGAGCGCACCA
TCTTCTTCAAGGACGACGGCAACTACAAGACCCGCGCCGAGGTGAAGTTCGAGGGCGACACCCTGGTGAA
CCGCATCGAGCTGAAGGGCATCGACTTCAAGGAGGACGGCAACATCCTGGGGCACAAGCTGGAGTACAAC
TACAACAGCCACAACGTCTATATCATGGCCGACAAGCAGAAGAACGGCATCAAGGTGAACTTCAAGATCC
GCCACAACATCGAGGACGGCAGCGTGCAGCTCGCCGACCACTACCAGCAGAACACCCCCATCGGCGACGG
CCCCGTGCTGCTGCCCGACAACCACTACCTGAGCACCCAGTCCGCCCTGAGCAAAGACCCCAACGAGAAG
CGCGATCACATGGTCCTGCTGGAGTTCGTGACCGCCGCCGGGATCACTCTCGGCATGGACGAGCTGTACA
AGTAATAAGCTTGGATCCAATCAACCTCTGGATTACAAAATTTGTGAAAGATTGACTGGTATTCTTAACT
ATGTTGCTCCTTTTACGCTATGTGGATACGCTGCTTTAATGCCTTTGTATCATGCTATTGCTTCCCGTAT
GGCTTTCATTTTCTCCTCCTTGTATAAATCCTGGTTGCTGTCTCTTTATGAGGAGTTGTGGCCCGTTGTC
AGGCAACGTGGCGTGGTGTGCACTGTGTTTGCTGACGCAACCCCCACTGGTTGGGGCATTGCCACCACCT
GTCAGCTCCTTTCCGGGACTTTCGCTTTCCCCCTCCCTATTGCCACGGCGGAACTCATCGCCGCCTGCCT
TGCCCGCTGCTGGACAGGGGCTCGGCTGTTGGGCACTGACAATTCCGTGGTGTTGTCGGGGAAATCATCG
TCCTTTCCTTGGCTGCTCGCCTGTGTTGCCACCTGGATTCTGCGCGGGACGTCCTTCTGCTACGTCCCTT
CGGCCCTCAATCCAGCGGACCTTCCTTCCCGCGGCCTGCTGCCGGCTCTGCGGCCTCTTCCGCGTCTTCG
AGATCTGCCTCGACTGTGCCTTCTAGTTGCCAGCCATCTGTTGTTTGCCCCTCCCCCGTGCCTTCCTTGA
CCCTGGAAGGTGCCACTCCCACTGTCCTTTCCTAATAAAATGAGGAAATTGCATCGCATTGTCTGAGTAG
GTGTCATTCTATTCTGGGGGGTGGGGTGGGGCAGGACAGCAAGGGGGAGGATTGGGAAGACAATAGCAGG
CATGCTGGGGACTCGAGTTAAGGGCGAATTCCCGATAAGGATCTTCCTAGAGCATGGCTACGTAGATAAG
TAGCATGGCGGGTTAATCATTAACTACAAGGAACCCCTAGTGATGGAGTTGGCCACTCCCTCTCTGCGCG
CTCGCTCGCTCACTGAGGCCGGGCGACCAAAGGTCGCCCGACGCCCGGGCTTTGCCCGGGCGGCCTCAGT
GAGCGAGCGAGCGCGCAGCCTTAATTAACCTAATTCACTGGCCGTCGTTTTACAACGTCGTGACTGGGAA
AACCCTGGCGTTACCCAACTTAATCGCCTTGCAGCACATCCCCCTTTCGCCAGCTGGCGTAATAGCGAAG
AGGCCCGCACCGATCGCCCTTCCCAACAGTTGCGCAGCCTGAATGGCGAATGGG
[124 nt withheld, positions 2995-3118]
C
[91 nt withheld, positions 3120-3210]
A
[49 nt withheld, positions 3212-3260]
CCTTTGACGTTGGAGTCCACGTTCTTT
[37 nt withheld, positions 3288-3324]
ACCCTATCTCGGTCTATTCTTTTGATTTATAAGGGATTTTGCCGATTTCGGCCTATTGGTTAAAAAATGA
GCTGATTTAACAAAAATTTAACGCGAATTTTAACAAAATATTAACGCTTACAATTTAGGTGGCACTTTTC
GGGGAAATGTGCGCGGAACCCCTATTTGTTTATTTTTCTAAATACATTCAAATATGTATCCGCTCATGAG
ACAATAACCCTGATAAATGCTTCAATAATATTGAAAAAGGAAGAGTATGAGTATTCAACATTTCCGTGTC
GCCCTTATTCCCTTTTTTGCGGCATTTTGCCTTCCTGTTTTTGCTCACCCAGAAACGCTGGTGAAAGTAA
AAGATGCTGAAGATCAGTTGGGTGCACGAGTGGGTTACATCGAACTGGATCTCAACAGCGGTAAGATCCT
TGAGAGTTTTCGCCCCGAAGAACGTTTTCCAATGATGAGCACTTTTAAAGTTCTGCTATGTGGCGCGGTA
TTATCCCGTATTGACGCCGGGCAAGAGCAACTCGGTCGCCGCATACACTATTCTCAGAATGACTTGGTTG
AGTACTCACCAGTCACAGAAAAGCATCTTACGGATGGCATGACAGTAAGAGAATTATGCAGTGCTGCCAT
AACCATGAGTGATAACACTGCGGCCAACTTACTTCTGACAACGATCGGAGGACCGAAGGAGCTAACCGCT
TTTTTGCACAACATGGGGGATCATGTAACTCGCCTTGATCGTTGGGAACCGGAGCTGAATGAAGCCATAC
CAAACGACGAGCGTGACACCACGATGCCTGTAGCAATGGCAACAACGTTGCGCAAACTATTAACTGGCGA
ACTACTTACTCTAGCTTCCCGGCAACAATTAATAGACTGGATGGAGGCGGATAAAGTTGCAGGACCACTT
CTGCGCTCGGCCCTTCCGGCTGGCTGGTTTATTGCTGATAAATCTGGAGCCGGTGAGCGTGGGTCTCGCG
GTATCATTGCAGCACTGGGGCCAGATGGTAAGCCCTCCCGTATCGTAGTTATCTACACGACGGGGAGTCA
GGCAACTATGGATGAACGAAATAGACAGATCGCTGAGATAGGTGCCTCACTGATTAAGCATTGGTAACTG
TCAGACCAAGTTTACTCATATATACTTTAGATTGATTTAAAACTTCATTTTTAATTTAAAAGGATCTAGG
TGAAGATCCTTTTTGATAATCTCATGACCAAAATCCCTTAACGTGAGTTTTCGTTCCACTGAGCGTCAGA
CCCCGTAGAAAAGATCAAAGGATCTTCTTGAGATCCTTTTTTTCTGCGCGTAATCTGCTGCTTGCAAACA
AAAAAACCACCGCTACCAGCGGTGGTTTGTTTGCCGGATCAAGAGCTACCAACTCTTTTTCCGAAGGTAA
CTGGCTTCAGCAGAGCGCAGATACCAAATACTGTTCTTCTAGTGTAGCCGTAGTTAGGCCACCACTTCAA
GAACTCTGTAGCACCGCCTACATACCTCGCTCTGCTAATCCTGTTACCAGTGGCTGCTGCCAGTGGCGAT
AAGTCGTGTCTTACCGGGTTGGACTCAAGACGATAGTTACCGGATAAGGCGCAGCGGTCGGGCTGAACGG
GGGGTTCGTGCACACAGCCCAGCTTGGAGCGAACGACCTACACCGAACTGAGATACCTACAGCGTGAGCT
ATGAGAAAGCGCCACGCTTCCCGAAGGGAGAAAGGCGGACAGGTATCCGGTAAGCGGCAGGGTCGGAACA
GGAGAGCGCACGAGGGAGCTTCCAGGGGGAAACGCCTGGTATCTTTATAGTCCTGTCGGGTTTCGCCACC
TCTGACTTGAGCGTCGATTTTTGTGATGCTCGTCAGGGGGGCGGAGCCTATGGAAAAACGCCAGCAACGC
GGCCTTTTTACGGTTCCTGGCCTTTTGCTGGCCTTTTGCTCACATGTTCTTTCCTGCGTTATCCCCTGAT
TCTGTGGATAACCGTATTACCGCCTTTGAGTGAGCTGATACCGCTCGCCGCAGCCGAACGACCGAGCGCA
GCGAGTCAGTGAGCGAGGAAGCGGAAGAGCGCCCAATACGCAAACCGCCTCTCCCCGCGCGTTGGCCGAT
TCATTAATGCAGCTGGCACGACAGGTTTCCCGACTGGAAAGCGGGCAGTGAGCGCAACGCAATTAATGTG
AGTTAGCTCA
